Addgene plasmid #57636: tdEos-MAPTau-C-10
Purpose: Localization: Microtubules, Excitation: 505 / 569, Emission: 516 / 581
Depositing lab: Michael Davidson. Depositing organization: Florida State University, Tallahassee.
Backbone
  Vector backbone: tdEos-C1
  Backbone size w/o insert (bp): 4750
  Vector type: Mammalian Expression
  Selectable markers: Neomycin (select with G418)
Growth in bacteria
  Bacterial resistance: Kanamycin, 50 μg/mL
  Growth temperature: 37°C
  Growth strain: DH5alpha
  Copy number: High Copy
Gene/Insert
  Gene/Insert name: MAPTau (alt name: NM_016841)
  Species: H. sapiens (human)
  Entrez Gene: MAPT (a.k.a. DDPAC, FTD1, FTDP-17, MAPTL, MSTD, MTBT1, MTBT2, PPND, PPP1R103, TAU, Tau-PHF6, tau-40)
  Promoter: CMV
  Tag / fusion protein: tdEos (N terminal on backbone)
  Cloning method: Unknown
  Sequencing primers: 5′ CMV-F; 3′ SV40pA-R
Terms and licenses: Academic/Nonprofit Terms; Industry Terms
Depositor comments: . Excitation = 505 / 569; Emission = 516 / 581
How to cite: tdEos-MAPTau-C-10 was a gift from Michael Davidson (Addgene plasmid # 57636 ; http://n2t.net/addgene:57636 ; RRID:Addgene_57636)
