[The description below was written by a language model from this plasmid's Addgene catalogue record.]
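Description:
tdEos-MAPTau-C-10 is a mammalian expression plasmid built on the tdEos-C1 backbone (about 4.75 kb without the insert), a C1-style fluorescent protein fusion vector. It is propagated in E. coli as a high-copy plasmid under kanamycin selection, and it carries a neomycin resistance marker so that transfected mammalian cells can be selected with G418. The record gives no feature table, so the specific origin of replication and other backbone elements are not itemised. The listed 3′ sequencing primer implies an SV40 polyadenylation signal downstream of the insert.

The payload is human MAPT, encoding the microtubule-associated protein tau, expressed from the CMV promoter, a strong constitutive promoter in most mammalian cell lines. The fluorescent protein tdEos is supplied by the backbone and sits at the N terminus of tau, so the product is a tdEos–tau fusion. The "C-10" in the name probably refers to the C-type vector format and a 10-residue linker between the two parts, but the record does not state this. tdEos is a tandem dimer version of the photoconvertible protein Eos. The two recorded spectral pairs correspond to its green state (excitation 505 nm, emission 516 nm) and its red state after photoconversion (excitation 569 nm, emission 581 nm).

Because tau binds microtubules, the fusion serves as a microtubule localisation marker in live or fixed mammalian cells. The photoconvertible tag also suits experiments that optically highlight and track a subset of labelled structures, as well as localisation-based super-resolution imaging, although the record states only the localisation and spectral properties.
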