>Addgene plasmid #57636 | tdEos-MAPTau-C-10 | depositor partial sequence | sequence record 88789 | insert sequence
CCGCTAGCGCTACCGGTCGCCACCATGAGTGCGATTAAGCCAGACATGAAGATCAACCTCCGTATGGAAG
GCAACGTAAACGGGCACCACTTTGTGATCGACGGAGATGGTACAGGCAAGCCTTTTGAGGGAAAACAGAG
TATGGATCTTGAAGTCAAAGAGGGCGGACCTCTGCCTTTTGCCTTTGATATCCTGACCACTGCATTCCAT
TACGGCAACAGGGTATTCGCCGAATATCCAGACCACATACAAGACTATTTTAAGCAGTCGTTTCCTAAGG
GGTATTCGTGGGAACGAAGCTTGACTTTCGAAGACGGGGGCATTTGCATTGCCAGAAACGACATAACAAT
GGAAGGGGACACTTTCTATAATAAAGTTCGATTTCACGGTGTAAACTTTCCCGCCAATGGTCCAGTTATG
CAGAAGAAGACGCTGAAATGGGAGCCCTCCACTGAGAAAATGTATGTGCGTGATGGAGTGCTGACTGGTG
ATATTCGCATGGCTTTGTTGCTTGAAGGAAATGCCCATTACCGATGTGACTTCAGAACTACTTACAAAGC
TAAGGAGAAGGGTGTCAAGTTACCAGGCTACCACTTTGTGGACCACTGCATTGAGATTTTAAGCCATGAC
AAAGATTACAACAAGGTTAAGCTGTATGAGCATGCTGTTGCTCATTCTGGATTGCCTGACAATGCCAGAC
GATCCGGTAGCGGTCACGGTACTGGTTCTACTGGTTCTGGTTCTTCTGAGAGTGCGATTAAGCCAGACAT
GAAGATCAACCTCCGTATGGAAGGCAACGTAAACGGGCACCACTTTGTGATCGACGGAGATGGTACAGGC
AAGCCTTTTGAGGGAAAACAGAGTATGGATCTTGAAGTCAAAGAGGGCGGACCTCTGCCTTTTGCCTTTG
ATATCCTGACCACTGCATTCCATTACGGCAACAGGGTATTCGCCGAATATCCAGACCACATACAAGACTA
TTTTAAGCAGTCGTTTCCTAAGGGGTATTCGTGGGAACGAAGCTTGACTTTCGAAGACGGGGGCATTTGC
ATTGCCAGAAACGACATAACAATGGAAGGGGACACTTTCTATAATAAAGTTCGATTTCACGGTGTAAACT
TTCCCGCCAATGGTCCAGTTATGCAGAAGAAGACGCTGAAATGGGAGCCCTCCACTGAGAAAATGTATGT
GCGTGATGGAGTGCTGACTGGTGATATTCGCATGGCTTTGTTGCTTGAAGGAAATGCCCATTACCGATGT
GACTTCAGAACTACTTACAAAGCTAAGGAGAAGGGTGTCAAGTTACCAGGCTACCACTTTGTGGACCACT
GCATTGAGATTTTAAGCCATGACAAAGATTACAACAAGGTTAAGCTGTATGAGCATGCTGTTGCTCATTC
TGGATTGCCTGACAATGCCAGACGATCCGGAAGCGGCGGGTCCGGGAGCGGAAGCGCTGAGCCCCGCCAG
GAGTTCGAAGTGATGGAAGATCACGCTGGGACGTACGGGTTGGGGGACAGGAAAGATCAGGGGGGCTACA
CCATGCACCAAGACCAAGAGGGTGACACGGACGCTGGCCTGAAAGCTGAAGAAGCAGGCATTGGAGACAC
CCCCAGCCTGGAAGACGAAGCTGCTGGTCACGTGACCCAAGCTCGCATGGTCAGTAAAAGCAAAGACGGG
ACTGGAAGCGATGACAAAAAAGCCAAGGGGGCTGATGGTAAAACGAAGATCGCCACACCGCGGGGAGCAG
CCCCTCCAGGCCAGAAGGGCCAGGCCAACGCCACCAGGATTCCAGCAAAAACCCCGCCCGCTCCAAAGAC
ACCACCCAGCTCTGGTGAACCTCCAAAATCAGGGGATCGCAGCGGCTACAGCAGCCCCGGCTCCCCAGGC
ACTCCCGGCAGCCGCTCCCGCACCCCGTCCCTTCCAACCCCACCCACCCGGGAGCCCAAGAAGGTGGCAG
TGGTCCGTACTCCACCCAAGTCGCCGTCTTCCGCCAAGAGCCGCCTGCAGACAGCCCCCGTGCCCATGCC
AGACCTGAAGAATGTCAAGTCCAAGATCGGCTCCACTGAGAACCTGAAGCACCAGCCGGGAGGCGGGAAG
GTGCAAATAGTCTACAAACCAGTTGACCTGAGCAAGGTGACCTCCAAGTGTGGCTCATTAGGCAACATCC
ATCATAAACCAGGAGGTGGCCAGGTGGAAGTAAAATCTGAGAAGCTTGACTTCAAGGACAGAGTCCAGTC
GAAGATTGGGTCCCTGGACAATATCACCCACGTCCCTGGCGGAGGAAATAAAAAGATTGAAACCCACAAG
CTGACCTTCCGCGAGAACGCCAAAGCCAAGACAGACCACGGGGCGGAGATCGTGTACAAGTCGCCAGTGG
TGTCTGGGGACACGTCTCCACGGCATCTCAGCAATGTCTCCTCCACCGGCAGCATCGACATGGTAGACTC
GCCCCAGCTCGCCACGCTAGCTGACGAGGTGTCTGCCTCCCTGGCCAAGCAGGGTTTGTGAGGATCCACC
GGATCTAGATAACTGATCATAATCAGCCATACCACA
