>Addgene plasmid #57636 | tdEos-MAPTau-C-10 | addgene partial sequence | sequence record 154572 | SV40pA-R 5'-GAAATTTGTGATGCTATTGC-3'
ACAAGTTAACAACAACAATTGCATTCATTTTATGTTTCAGGTTCAGGGGGAGGTGTGGGAGGTTTTTTAA
AGCAAGTAAAACCTCTACAAATGTGGTATGGCTGATTATGATCAGTTATCTAGATCCGGTGGATCCTCAC
AAACCCTGCTTGGCCAGGGAGGCAGACACCTCGTCAGCTAGCGTGGCGAGCTGGGGCGAGTCTACCATGT
CGATGCTGCCGGTGGAGGAGACATTGCTGAGATGCCGTGGAGACGTGTCCCCAGACACCACTGGCGACTT
GTACACGATCTCCGCCCCGTGGTCTGTCTTGGCTTTGGCGTTCTCGCGGAAGGTCAGCTTGTGGGTTTCA
ATCTTTTTATTTCCTCCGCCAGGGACGTGGGTGATATTGTCCAGGGACCCAATCTTCGACTGGACTCTGT
CCTTGAAGTCAAGCTTCTCAGATTTTACTTCCACCTGGCCACCTCCTGGTTTATGATGGATGTTGCCTAA
TGAGCCACACTTGGAGGTCACCTTGCTCAGGTCAACTGGTTTGTAGACTATTTGCACCTTCCCGCCTCCC
GGCTGGTGCTTCAGGTTCTCAGTGGAGCCGATCTTGGACTTGACATTCTTCAGGTCTGGCATGGGCACGG
GGGCTGTCTGCAGGCGGCTCTTGGCGGAAGACGGCGACTTGGGTGGAGTACGGACCACTGCCACCTTCTT
GGGCTCCCGGGTGGGTGGGGTTGGAAGGGACGGGGTGCGGGAGCGGCTGCCGGGAGTGCCTGGGGAGCCG
G
