>Addgene plasmid #57636 | tdEos-MAPTau-C-10 | addgene partial sequence | sequence record 156066 | CMV-F 5'-CGCAAATGGGCGGTAGGCGTG-3'
CTGGTTTAGTGAACCGTCAGATCCGCTAGCGCTACCGGTCGCCACCATGAGTGCGATTAAGCCAGACATG
AAGATCAACCTCCGTATGGAAGGCAACGTAAACGGGCACCACTTTGTGATCGACGGAGATGGTACAGGCA
AGCCTTTTGAGGGAAAACAGAGTATGGATCTTGAAGTCAAAGAGGGCGGACCTCTGCCTTTTGCCTTTGA
TATCCTGACCACTGCATTCCATTACGGCAACAGGGTATTCGCCGAATATCCAGACCACATACAAGACTAT
TTTAAGCAGTCGTTTCCTAAGGGGTATTCGTGGGAACGAAGCTTGACTTTCGAAGACGGGGGCATTTGCA
TTGCCAGAAACGACATAACAATGGAAGGGGACACTTTCTATAATAAAGTTCGATTTCACGGTGTAAACTT
TCCCGCCAATGGTCCAGTTATGCAGAAGAAGACGCTGAAATGGGAGCCCTCCACTGAGAAAATGTATGTG
CGTGATGGAGTGCTGACTGGTGATATTCGCATGGCTTTGTTGCTTGAAGGAAATGCCCATTACCGATGTG
ACTTCAGAACTACTTACAAAGCTAAGGAGAAGGGTGTCAAGTTACCAGGCTACCACTTTGTGGACCACTG
CATTGAGATTTTAAGCCATGACAAAGATTACAACAAGGTTAAGCTGTATGAGCATGCTGTTGCTCATTCT
GGATTGCCTGACAATGCCAGACGATCCGGTAGCGGTCACGGTACTGGTTCTACTGGTTCTGGTTCTTCTG
AGAGTGCGATTAAGCCAGACATGAAGATCAACCTCCGTATGG
